Addgene plasmid #238419: PATagRFP-GRP78
Purpose: Expresses GRP78 fused to the photoactivatable Tag-red fluorescent protein (PATagRFP-GRP78)
Depositing lab: Amy Shiu Lee. Depositing organization: University of Southern California. Publication: GRP78 regulates CD44v membrane homeostasis and cell spreading in tamoxifen-resistant breast cancer. Tseng CC, Stanciauskas R, Zhang P, Woo D, Wu K, Kelly K, Gill PS, Yu M, Pinaud F, Lee AS. Life Sci Alliance. 2019 Aug 15;2(4):e201900377. doi: 10.26508/lsa.201900377. Print 2019 Aug. PubMed 31416894.
Backbone
  Vector backbone: pEGFP-N1
  Backbone size w/o insert (bp): 3700
  Total vector size (bp): 9000
  Vector type: Mammalian Expression
  Selectable markers: Neomycin (select with G418)
Growth in bacteria
  Bacterial resistance: Kanamycin, 50 μg/mL
  Growth temperature: 37°C
  Growth strain: DH5alpha
  Copy number: High Copy
Gene/Insert
  Gene/Insert name: 78-kDa glucose-regulated protein (alt names: GRP78; BiP; HSPA5)
  Species: H. sapiens (human)
  Insert size (bp): 4200
  GenBank ID: NM_005347.5
  Entrez Gene: HSPA5 (a.k.a. BIP, GRP78, HEL-S-89n)
  Tag / fusion protein: PATagRFP (N terminal on insert)
Terms and licenses: Academic/Nonprofit Terms; Industry Terms: Not Available to Industry
How to cite: PATagRFP-GRP78 was a gift from Amy Shiu Lee (Addgene plasmid # 238419 ; http://n2t.net/addgene:238419 ; RRID:Addgene_238419)
