[The description below was written by a language model from this plasmid's Addgene catalogue record and pLannotate feature annotations shown in this document.]
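Description:
PATagRFP-GRP78 is a mammalian expression plasmid built on the pEGFP-N1 backbone that produces human GRP78 (also called BiP or HSPA5, the 78-kDa glucose-regulated protein) fused at its N-terminal side to PATagRFP, a photoactivatable variant of the monomeric red fluorescent protein TagRFP. In the annotated sequence, the human cytomegalovirus immediate early enhancer and promoter sit upstream of a remnant of the multiple cloning site, followed by the mammalian codon-optimized PA-TagRFP coding sequence and then the HSPA5 coding sequence. The transcript is terminated by an SV40 polyadenylation signal. The EGFP of the parent backbone is not among the annotated features. The table does not show how the ER signal peptide of GRP78 is arranged relative to the fluorescent protein.

The plasmid is propagated in E. coli from a high-copy ColE1/pUC-type origin, and it also carries an f1 phage origin. A single Tn5 aminoglycoside phosphotransferase gene (NeoR/KanR) serves both hosts. A bacterial bla-type promoter drives it for kanamycin selection, while the SV40 enhancer/early promoter and HSV TK polyadenylation signal allow G418 selection of transfected mammalian cells. The short ble, bGH poly(A) and large T antigen annotations are fragmentary matches rather than functional elements.

The sequenced record is 6,669 nt with an HSPA5 open reading frame of roughly 1.9 kb, whereas the catalogue lists about 9,000 bp total and a 4,200 bp insert, so the listed sizes appear to be approximate or overstated. Because PATagRFP becomes fluorescent only after light activation, the fusion suits photoactivation-based imaging such as single-molecule tracking or localization. The associated study concerns GRP78 regulation of CD44v membrane homeostasis and cell spreading in tamoxifen-resistant breast cancer cells.
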