Features (pLannotate 1.2.2; 16 found; start..end, strand, type, name):
      1..304     +  enhancer       CMV enhancer: human cytomegalovirus immediate early enhancer
    305..508     +  promoter       CMV promoter: human cytomegalovirus (CMV) immediate early promoter
    531..574     +  misc_feature   MCS (fragment): multiple cloning site
    629..1327    +  CDS            PA-TagRFP: photoactivatable variant of the monomeric red fluorescent protein TagRFP (Subach et al., 2010) mammalian codon-optimized
   1379..3274    +  CDS            HSPA5: BIP_HUMAN - Also known as GRP78 From Homo sapiens (Human).
   3291..3374    +  CDS            large T antigen (fragment): large T antigen from SV40 (simian virus 40)
   3397..3518    +  polyA_signal   SV40 poly(A) signal: SV40 polyadenylation signal
   3552..3980    -  rep_origin     f1 ori (sequence partly withheld): f1 bacteriophage origin of replication; arrow indicates direction of (+) strand synthesis
   4007..4111    +  promoter       AmpR promoter: bla
   4113..4470    +  promoter       SV40 promoter: SV40 enhancer and early promoter
   4505..5299    +  CDS            NeoR/KanR: aminoglycoside phosphotransferase from Tn5; aph(3')-II (or nptII); confers resistance to neomycin, kanamycin, and G418 (Geneticin®)
   5320..5472    +  CDS            ble (fragment): BLE_KLEPN - Experimental evidence at protein level: Swiss-Prot protein existence level 1. Binding protein with a strong affinity to the bleomycin family of antibiotics. Binds to CL990; an antimitotic-antibiotic compound. From Klebsiella pneumoniae.
   5531..5578    +  polyA_signal   HSV TK poly(A) signal: herpes simplex virus thymidine kinase polyadenylation signal (Cole and Stacy, 1985)
   5669..5685    -  polyA_signal   bGH poly(A) signal (fragment): bovine growth hormone polyadenylation signal
   5907..6495    +  rep_origin     ori: high-copy-number ColE1/pMB1/pBR322/pUC origin of replication
   6610..6669    +  enhancer       CMV enhancer (fragment): human cytomegalovirus immediate early enhancer
>Addgene plasmid #238419 | PATagRFP-GRP78 | addgene full sequence | sequence record 485883 | Addgene NGS Result
CGTTACATAACTTACGGTAAATGGCCCGCCTGGCTGACCGCCCAACGACCCCCGCCCATTGACGTCAATA
ATGACGTATGTTCCCATAGTAACGCCAATAGGGACTTTCCATTGACGTCAATGGGTGGAGTATTTACGGT
AAACTGCCCACTTGGCAGTACATCAAGTGTATCATATGCCAAGTACGCCCCCTATTGACGTCAATGACGG
TAAATGGCCCGCCTGGCATTATGCCCAGTACATGACCTTATGGGACTTTCCTACTTGGCAGTACATCTAC
GTATTAGTCATCGCTATTACCATGGTGATGCGGTTTTGGCAGTACATCAATGGGCGTGGATAGCGGTTTG
ACTCACGGGGATTTCCAAGTCTCCACCCCATTGACGTCAATGGGAGTTTGTTTTGGCACCAAAATCAACG
GGACTTTCCAAAATGTCGTAACAACTCCGCCCCATTGACGCAAATGGGCGGTAGGCGTGTACGGTGGGAG
GTCTATATAAGCAGAGCTGGTTTAGTGAACCGTCAGATCCGCTAGCGCTACCGGACTCAGATCTCGAGCT
CAAGCTTCGAATTCATGAAGCTCTCCCTGGTGGCCGCGATGCTGCTGCTGCTCAGCGCGGCGCGGGCCAT
GAGCGAGCTGATTAAGGAGAACATGCACATGAAGCTGTACATGGAGGGCACCGTGAACAACCACCACTTC
AAGTGCACATCCGAGGGCGAAGGCAAGCCCTACGAGGGCACCCAGACCATGAGAATCAAGGTGGTCGAGG
GCGGCCCTCTCCCCTTCGCCTTCGACATCCTGGCTACCAGCTTCATGTACGGCAGCAGCACCTTCATCAA
CCACACCCAGGGCATCCCCGACTTCTGGAAGCAGTCCTTCCCTGAGGGCTTCACATGGGAGAGAGTCACC
ACATACGAAGACGGGGGCGTGCTGACCGCTACCCAGGACACCAGCCTCCAGGACGGCTGCCTCATCTACA
ACGTCAAGATCAGAGGGGTGAACTTCCCATCCAACGGCCCTGTGATGAAGAAGAAAACACTCGGCTGGGA
ACCGAGCACCGAGAAACTGAAACCCGCTGACGGCGGCCTGGAAGGCAGGGTCGACATGGCCCTGAAGCTC
GTGGGCGGGGGCCACCTGATCTGCAACTTCAAGACCACATACAGATCCAAGAAACCCGCTAAGAACCTCA
AGATGCCCGGCGTCTACTATGTGGACCGCAGACTGGAAATCATCAAGGAGGCCGACAAAGAGACCTACTG
GGAGCAGCACGAGGTGGCTGTGGCCAGATACTCCGACCTCCCTAGCAAACTGGGGCACAAGCTTAATCCG
CGGTCCGGAGCGGCCGCTGCAGGAGGCAGCCAAAAAGAGGAGGAGGACAAGAAGGAGGACGTGGGCACGG
TGGTCGGCATCGACCTGGGGACCACCTACTCCTGCGTCGGCGTGTTCAAGAACGGCCGCGTGGAGATCAT
CGCCAACGATCAGGGCAACCGCATCACGCCGTCCTATGTCGCCTTCACTCCTGAAGGGGAACGTCTGATT
GGCGATGCCGCCAAGAACCAGCTCACCTCCAACCCCGAGAACACGGTCTTTGACGCCAAGCGGCTCATCG
GCCGCACGTGGAATGACCCGTCTGTGCAGCAGGACATCAAGTTCTTGCCGTTCAAGGTGGTTGAAAAGAA
AACTAAACCATACATTCAAGTTGATATTGGAGGTGGGCAAACAAAGACATTTGCTCCTGAAGAAATTTCT
GCCATGGTTCTCACTAAAATGAAAGAAACCGCTGAGGCTTATTTGGGAAAGAAGGTTACCCATGCAGTTG
TTACTGTACCAGCCTATTTTAATGATGCCCAACGCCAAGCAACCAAAGACGCTGGAACTATTGCTGGCCT
AAATGTTATGAGGATCATCAACGAGCCTACGGCAGCTGCTATTGCTTATGGCCTGGATAAGAGGGAGGGG
GAGAAGAACATCCTGGTGTTTGACCTGGGTGGCGGAACCTTCGATGTGTCTCTTCTCACCATTGACAATG
GTGTCTTCGAAGTTGTGGCCACTAATGGAGATACTCATCTGGGTGGAGAAGACTTTGACCAGCGTGTCAT
GGAACACTTCATCAAACTGTACAAAAAGAAGACGGGCAAAGATGTCAGGAAAGACAATAGAGCTGTGCAG
AAACTCCGGCGCGAGGTAGAAAAGGCCAAACGGGCCCTGTCTTCTCAGCATCAAGCAAGAATTGAAATTG
AGTCCTTCTATGAAGGAGAAGACTTTTCTGAGACCCTGACTCGGGCCAAATTTGAAGAGCTCAACATGGA
TCTGTTCCGGTCTACTATGAAGCCCGTCCAGAAAGTGTTGGAAGATTCTGATTTGAAGAAGTCTGATATT
GATGAAATTGTTCTTGTTGGTGGCTCGACTCGAATTCCAAAGATTCAGCAACTGGTTAAAGAGTTCTTCA
ATGGCAAGGAACCATCCCGTGGCATAAACCCAGATGAAGCTGTAGCGTATGGTGCTGCTGTCCAGGCTGG
TGTGCTCTCTGGTGATCAAGATACAGGTGACCTGGTACTGCTTGATGTATGTCCCCTTACACTTGGTATT
GAAACTGTGGGAGGTGTCATGACCAAACTGATTCCAAGGAACACAGTGGTGCCTACCAAGAAGTCTCAGA
TCTTTTCTACAGCTTCTGATAATCAACCAACTGTTACAATCAAGGTCTATGAAGGTGAAAGACCCCTGAC
AAAAGACAATCATCTTCTGGGTACATTTGATCTGACTGGAATTCCTCCTGCTCCTCGTGGGGTCCCACAG
ATTGAAGTCACCTTTGAGATAGATGTGAATGGTATTCTTCGAGTGACAGCTGAAGACAAGGGTACAGGGA
ACAAAAATAAGATCACAATCACCAATGACCAGAATCGCCTGACACCTGAAGAAATCGAAAGGATGGTTAA
TGATGCTGAGAAGTTTGCTGAGGAAGACAAAAAGCTCAAGGAGCGCATTGATACTAGAAATGAGTTGGAA
AGCTATGCCTATTCTCTAAAGAATCAGATTGGAGATAAAGAAAAGCTGGGAGGTAAACTTTCCTCTGAAG
ATAAGGAGACCATGGAAAAAGCTGTAGAAGAAAAGATTGAATGGCTGGAAAGCCACCAAGATGCTGACAT
TGAAGACTTCAAAGCTAAGAAGAAGGAACTGGAAGAAATTGTTCAACCAATTATCAGCAAACTCTATGGA
AGTGCAGGCCCTCCCCCAACTGGTGAAGAGGATACAGCAGAAAAAGATGAGTTGTAGGGTACCTGATCTA
GATCATAATCAGCCATACCACATTTGTAGAGGTTTTACTTGCTTTAAAAAACCTCCCACACCTCCCCCTG
AACCTGAAACATAAAATGAATGCAATTGTTGTTGTTAACTTGTTTATTGCAGCTTATAATGGTTACAAAT
AAAGCAATAGCATCACAAATTTCACAAATAAAGCATTTTTTTCACTGCATTCTAGTTGTGGTTTGTCCAA
ACTCATCAATGTATCTTAAGGCGTAAATTGTAAGCGTTAATATTTTGTTAAAATTCGCGTTAAATTTTTG
TTAAATCAGCTCATTTTTTAACCAATAGGCCGAAATCGGCAAAATCCCTTATAAATCAAAAGAATAGACC
GAGATAGGGT
[37 nt withheld, positions 3651-3687]
AAAGAACGTGGACTCCAACGTCAAAGG
[49 nt withheld, positions 3715-3763]
T
[91 nt withheld, positions 3765-3855]
G
[124 nt withheld, positions 3857-3980]
CAGGTGGCACTTTTCGGGGAAATGTGCGCGGAACCCCTATTTGTTTATTTTTCTAAATACATTCAAATAT
GTATCCGCTCATGAGACAATAACCCTGATAAATGCTTCAATAATATTGAAAAAGGAAGAGTCCTGAGGCG
GAAAGAACCAGCTGTGGAATGTGTGTCAGTTAGGGTGTGGAAAGTCCCCAGGCTCCCCAGCAGGCAGAAG
TATGCAAAGCATGCATCTCAATTAGTCAGCAACCAGGTGTGGAAAGTCCCCAGGCTCCCCAGCAGGCAGA
AGTATGCAAAGCATGCATCTCAATTAGTCAGCAACCATAGTCCCGCCCCTAACTCCGCCCATCCCGCCCC
TAACTCCGCCCAGTTCCGCCCATTCTCCGCCCCATGGCTGACTAATTTTTTTTATTTATGCAGAGGCCGA
GGCCGCCTCGGCCTCTGAGCTATTCCAGAAGTAGTGAGGAGGCTTTTTTGGAGGCCTAGGCTTTTGCAAA
GATCGATCAAGAGACAGGATGAGGATCGTTTCGCATGATTGAACAAGATGGATTGCACGCAGGTTCTCCG
GCCGCTTGGGTGGAGAGGCTATTCGGCTATGACTGGGCACAACAGACAATCGGCTGCTCTGATGCCGCCG
TGTTCCGGCTGTCAGCGCAGGGGCGCCCGGTTCTTTTTGTCAAGACCGACCTGTCCGGTGCCCTGAATGA
ACTGCAAGACGAGGCAGCGCGGCTATCGTGGCTGGCCACGACGGGCGTTCCTTGCGCAGCTGTGCTCGAC
GTTGTCACTGAAGCGGGAAGGGACTGGCTGCTATTGGGCGAAGTGCCGGGGCAGGATCTCCTGTCATCTC
ACCTTGCTCCTGCCGAGAAAGTATCCATCATGGCTGATGCAATGCGGCGGCTGCATACGCTTGATCCGGC
TACCTGCCCATTCGACCACCAAGCGAAACATCGCATCGAGCGAGCACGTACTCGGATGGAAGCCGGTCTT
GTCGATCAGGATGATCTGGACGAAGAGCATCAGGGGCTCGCGCCAGCCGAACTGTTCGCCAGGCTCAAGG
CGAGCATGCCCGACGGCGAGGATCTCGTCGTGACCCATGGCGATGCCTGCTTGCCGAATATCATGGTGGA
AAATGGCCGCTTTTCTGGATTCATCGACTGTGGCCGGCTGGGTGTGGCGGACCGCTATCAGGACATAGCG
TTGGCTACCCGTGATATTGCTGAAGAGCTTGGCGGCGAATGGGCTGACCGCTTCCTCGTGCTTTACGGTA
TCGCCGCTCCCGATTCGCAGCGCATCGCCTTCTATCGCCTTCTTGACGAGTTCTTCTGAGCGGGACTCTG
GGGTTCGAAATGACCGACCAAGCGACGCCCAACCTGCCATCACGAGATTTCGATTCCACCGCCGCCTTCT
ATGAAAGGTTGGGCTTCGGAATCGTTTTCCGGGACGCCGGCTGGATGATCCTCCAGCGCGGGGATCTCAT
GCTGGAGTTCTTCGCCCACCCTAGGGGGAGGCTAACTGAAACACGGAAGGAGACAATACCGGAAGGAACC
CGCGCTATGACGGCAATAAAAAGACAGAATAAAACGCACGGTGTTGGGTCGTTTGTTCATAAACGCGGGG
TTCGGTCCCAGGGCTGGCACTCTGTCGATACCCCACCGAGACCCCATTGGGGCCAATACGCCCGCGTTTC
TTCCTTTTCCCCACCCCACCCCCCAAGTTCGGGTGAAGGCCCAGGGCTCGCAGCCAACGTCGGGGCGGCA
GGCCCTGCCATAGCCTCAGGTTACTCATATATACTTTAGATTGATTTAAAACTTCATTTTTAATTTAAAA
GGATCTAGGTGAAGATCCTTTTTGATAATCTCATGACCAAAATCCCTTAACGTGAGTTTTCGTTCCACTG
AGCGTCAGACCCCGTAGAAAAGATCAAAGGATCTTCTTGAGATCCTTTTTTTCTGCGCGTAATCTGCTGC
TTGCAAACAAAAAAACCACCGCTACCAGCGGTGGTTTGTTTGCCGGATCAAGAGCTACCAACTCTTTTTC
CGAAGGTAACTGGCTTCAGCAGAGCGCAGATACCAAATACTGTTCTTCTAGTGTAGCCGTAGTTAGGCCA
CCACTTCAAGAACTCTGTAGCACCGCCTACATACCTCGCTCTGCTAATCCTGTTACCAGTGGCTGCTGCC
AGTGGCGATAAGTCGTGTCTTACCGGGTTGGACTCAAGACGATAGTTACCGGATAAGGCGCAGCGGTCGG
GCTGAACGGGGGGTTCGTGCACACAGCCCAGCTTGGAGCGAACGACCTACACCGAACTGAGATACCTACA
GCGTGAGCTATGAGAAAGCGCCACGCTTCCCGAAGGGAGAAAGGCGGACAGGTATCCGGTAAGCGGCAGG
GTCGGAACAGGAGAGCGCACGAGGGAGCTTCCAGGGGGAAACGCCTGGTATCTTTATAGTCCTGTCGGGT
TTCGCCACCTCTGACTTGAGCGTCGATTTTTGTGATGCTCGTCAGGGGGGCGGAGCCTATGGAAAAACGC
CAGCAACGCGGCCTTTTTACGGTTCCTGGCCTTTTGCTGGCCTTTTGCTCACATGTTCTTTCCTGCGTTA
TCCCCTGATTCTGTGGATAACCGTATTACCGCCATGCATTAGTTATTAATAGTAATCAATTACGGGGTCA
TTAGTTCATAGCCCATATATGGAGTTCCG
